Addgene plasmid #146549: pT7-EGFP-C1-HsPatL1-mut2_I
Purpose: Mammalian Expression of HsPatL1-mut2
Depositing lab: Elisa Izaurralde. Depositing organization: Max Planck Institute for Developmental Biology. Publication: The C-terminal alpha-alpha superhelix of Pat is required for mRNA decapping in metazoa. Braun JE, Tritschler F, Haas G, Igreja C, Truffault V, Weichenrieder O, Izaurralde E. EMBO J. 2010 Jul 21. 29(14):2368-80. 10.1038/emboj.2010.124 PubMed 20543818.
Backbone
  Vector backbone: Unknown
  Vector type: Mammalian Expression
Growth in bacteria
  Bacterial resistance: Kanamycin, 50 μg/mL
  Growth temperature: 37°C
  Growth strain: DH5alpha
  Copy number: High Copy
Gene/Insert
  Gene/Insert name: HsPatL1-mut2
  Species: H. sapiens (human)
  Entrez Gene: PATL1 (a.k.a. Pat1b, hPat1b)
  Cloning method: Unknown
Terms and licenses: Academic/Nonprofit Terms; Industry Terms: Not Available to Industry
Depositor comments: ORF extracted from NCBI: NM_152716.2 Plasmids from this collection were made available to the research community and donated after the lab closed. Please note that the sequence provided by the depositing laboratory may be theoretical/predicted or based on Sanger sequencing results. There may be discrepancies between sequencing results obtained by Addgene and the depositor sequence. If an Addgene verified sequence is not available, please contact before placing your order to request that our lab fully sequence the plasmid.
How to cite: pT7-EGFP-C1-HsPatL1-mut2_I was a gift from Elisa Izaurralde (Addgene plasmid # 146549 ; http://n2t.net/addgene:146549 ; RRID:Addgene_146549)
