[The description below was written by a language model from this plasmid's Addgene catalogue record and pLannotate feature annotations shown in this document.]
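Description:
pT7-EGFP-C1-HsPatL1-mut2_I is a 7,045 nt mammalian expression plasmid that produces a mutant form of human PATL1 (also called Pat1b) fused to the C-terminus of EGFP. The catalogue lists the backbone as unknown, but the name and the annotated features are consistent with an EGFP-C1-type vector into which a T7 promoter has been added. It is maintained in bacteria at high copy through a ColE1/pUC-type origin and also carries an f1 origin. A single NeoR/KanR (Tn5 aminoglycoside phosphotransferase) gene sits behind tandem bacterial (bla) and SV40 early promoters and is terminated by an HSV TK poly(A) signal. This arrangement gives kanamycin resistance in E. coli and should allow G418 selection in mammalian cells.

The expression cassette consists of the CMV immediate-early enhancer and promoter, a T7 promoter just upstream of the coding region, the EGFP ORF, a short remnant of the multiple cloning site acting as linker, the PATL1 coding sequence, and an SV40 poly(A) signal. CMV drives strong constitutive expression in transfected mammalian cells, while the T7 promoter would permit transcription by T7 RNA polymerase, for example in vitro. The ORF was derived from the human PATL1 reference mRNA. The record does not state which residues are changed in "mut2".

Several small annotated fragments (HIV-1 LTR, SV40 large T antigen, ble, bGH poly(A)) are probably vector remnants or incidental annotation matches rather than functional parts. The associated work concerns the role of the Pat C-terminal domain in metazoan mRNA decapping, so the fluorescent fusion is presumably suited to comparing the mutant's localisation or interactions with those of wild-type protein. The depositor sequence may be theoretical rather than fully verified.
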