Features (pLannotate 1.2.2; 17 found; start..end, strand, type, name):
     61..364     +  enhancer       CMV enhancer: human cytomegalovirus immediate early enhancer
    365..568     +  promoter       CMV promoter: human cytomegalovirus (CMV) immediate early promoter
    564..597     +  LTR            5' LTR (truncated) (fragment): truncated 5' long terminal repeat (LTR) from HIV-1
    613..631     +  promoter       T7 promoter: promoter for bacteriophage T7 RNA polymerase
    665..1381    +  CDS            EGFP: EGFP is a basic (constitutively fluorescent) green fluorescent protein published in 1996, derived from Aequorea victoria. It is reported to be a rapidly-maturing weak dimer with moderate acid sensitivity.
   1382..1402    +  misc_feature   MCS (fragment): multiple cloning site
   1403..3712    +  CDS            PATL1: PATL1_HUMAN - Experimental evidence at protein level: Swiss-Prot protein existence level 1. (Microbial infection) In case of infection, required for translation and replication of hepatitis C virus (HCV). From Homo sapiens (Human).
   3726..3810    +  CDS            large T antigen (fragment): large T antigen from SV40 (simian virus 40)
   3833..3954    +  polyA_signal   SV40 poly(A) signal: SV40 polyadenylation signal
   3988..4416    -  rep_origin     f1 ori (sequence partly withheld): f1 bacteriophage origin of replication; arrow indicates direction of (+) strand synthesis
   4443..4547    +  promoter       AmpR promoter: bla
   4549..4906    +  promoter       SV40 promoter: SV40 enhancer and early promoter
   4941..5735    +  CDS            NeoR/KanR: aminoglycoside phosphotransferase from Tn5; aph(3')-II (or nptII); confers resistance to neomycin, kanamycin, and G418 (Geneticin®)
   5756..5908    +  CDS            ble (fragment): BLE_KLEPN - Experimental evidence at protein level: Swiss-Prot protein existence level 1. Binding protein with a strong affinity to the bleomycin family of antibiotics. Binds to CL990; an antimitotic-antibiotic compound. From Klebsiella pneumoniae.
   5967..6014    +  polyA_signal   HSV TK poly(A) signal: herpes simplex virus thymidine kinase polyadenylation signal (Cole and Stacy, 1985)
   6105..6121    -  polyA_signal   bGH poly(A) signal (fragment): bovine growth hormone polyadenylation signal
   6343..6931    +  rep_origin     ori: high-copy-number ColE1/pMB1/pBR322/pUC origin of replication
>Addgene plasmid #146549 | pT7-EGFP-C1-HsPatL1-mut2_I | depositor full sequence | sequence record 288995 | Full Sequence
TAGTTATTAATAGTAATCAATTACGGGGTCATTAGTTCATAGCCCATATATGGAGTTCCGCGTTACATAA
CTTACGGTAAATGGCCCGCCTGGCTGACCGCCCAACGACCCCCGCCCATTGACGTCAATAATGACGTATG
TTCCCATAGTAACGCCAATAGGGACTTTCCATTGACGTCAATGGGTGGAGTATTTACGGTAAACTGCCCA
CTTGGCAGTACATCAAGTGTATCATATGCCAAGTACGCCCCCTATTGACGTCAATGACGGTAAATGGCCC
GCCTGGCATTATGCCCAGTACATGACCTTATGGGACTTTCCTACTTGGCAGTACATCTACGTATTAGTCA
TCGCTATTACCATGGTGATGCGGTTTTGGCAGTACATCAATGGGCGTGGATAGCGGTTTGACTCACGGGG
ATTTCCAAGTCTCCACCCCATTGACGTCAATGGGAGTTTGTTTTGGCACCAAAATCAACGGGACTTTCCA
AAATGTCGTAACAACTCCGCCCCATTGACGCAAATGGGCGGTAGGCGTGTACGGTGGGAGGTCTATATAA
GCAGAGCTCTCTGGCTAACTAGAGAACCCACTGCTTACTGGCTTATCGAAATTAATACGACTCACTATAG
GGAGACCCAAGCTCTAGCGCTACCGGTCGCCACCATGGTGAGCAAGGGCGAGGAGCTGTTCACCGGGGTG
GTGCCCATCCTGGTCGAGCTGGACGGCGACGTAAACGGCCACAAGTTCAGCGTGTCCGGCGAGGGCGAGG
GCGATGCCACCTACGGCAAGCTGACCCTGAAGTTCATCTGCACCACCGGCAAGCTGCCCGTGCCCTGGCC
CACCCTCGTGACCACCCTGACCTACGGCGTGCAGTGCTTCAGCCGCTACCCCGACCACATGAAGCAGCAC
GACTTCTTCAAGTCCGCCATGCCCGAAGGCTACGTCCAGGAGCGCACCATCTTCTTCAAGGACGACGGCA
ACTACAAGACCCGCGCCGAGGTGAAGTTCGAGGGCGACACCCTGGTGAACCGCATCGAGCTGAAGGGCAT
CGACTTCAAGGAGGACGGCAACATCCTGGGGCACAAGCTGGAGTACAACTACAACAGCCACAACGTCTAT
ATCATGGCCGACAAGCAGAAGAACGGCATCAAGGTGAACTTCAAGATCCGCCACAACATCGAGGACGGCA
GCGTGCAGCTCGCCGACCACTACCAGCAGAACACCCCCATCGGCGACGGCCCCGTGCTGCTGCCCGACAA
CCACTACCTGAGCACCCAGTCCGCCCTGAGCAAAGACCCCAACGAGAAGCGCGATCACATGGTCCTGCTG
GAGTTCGTGACCGCCGCCGGGATCACTCTCGGCATGGACGAGCTGTACAAGTCCGGACTCAGATCTCGAG
CTATGTTCCGCTACGAGTCTTTGGAGGATTGTCCTCTGGATGAAGATGAAGATGCATTTCAGGGACTGGG
AGAAGAAGATGAAGAGATTGATCAATTCAATGATGATACATTTGGGTCAGGTGCAGTTGATGATGATTGG
CAGGAAGCACATGAGCGCCTGGCTGAATTGGAAGAAAAGCTACCAGTGGCAGTTAATGAACAAACAGGCA
ATGGAGAGAGAGATGAAATGGACTTGTTGGGTGACCATGAGGAGAATCTGGCAGAAAGGCTCAGTAAGAT
GGTGATTGAAAATGAACTAGAAGATCCAGCTATTATGAGGGCAGTGCAGACCAGGCCAGTTTTACAACCC
CAACCAGGAAGTCTGAATTCCAGTATCTGGGATGGATCTGAAGTTCTGAGGCGAATCCGAGGACCACTGC
TTGCTCAGGAAATGCCTACAGTGTCTGTATTAGAATATGCTTTGCCTCAGAGGCCCCCCCAGGGTCCAGA
AGATGATCGGGACCTTTCTGAACGAGCATTACCAAGGCGGTCAACTTCACCTATCATTGGCAGTCCTCCT
GTTAGAGCTGTCCCCATAGGCACCCCACCTAAACAGATGGCTGTACCCAGCTTCACCCAACAGATTCTGT
GTCCGAAGCCTGTCCATGTTCGGCCCCCAATGCCACCTCGTTATCCTGCTCCCTATGGTGAGAGGATGTC
TCCAAACCAGCTCTGCAGTGTCCCGAACTCTTCCCTCCTGGGTCACCCTTTTCCTCCTAGTGTTCCTCCT
GTTCTCAGCCCCCTCCAGAGAGCACAGCTTCTTGGAGGAGCACAGCTACAGCCTGGACGGATGTCTCCCA
GCCAGTTTGCACGGGTCCCTGGATTTGTTGGTAGTCCACTTGCTGCCATGAATCCCAAGTTGCTACAAGG
GCGAGTTGGGCAGATGCTTCCCCCAGCACCAGGCTTCCGTGCCTTCTTTAGTGCTCCACCCTCCGCTACA
CCACCTCCACAGCAGCACCCTCCTGGCCCAGGACCCCACCTGCAAAACCTAAGATCTCAGGCCCCAATGT
TTAGACCGGACACAACTCACCTCCATCCACAGCACCGTCGACTCTTGCATCAGAGACAGCAACAGAATAG
AAGTCAGCATCGGAATCTCAATGGTGCGGGAGATAGAGGAAGTCACCGGAGCAGTCATCAAGATCATCTC
CGAAAGGATCCATATGCCAATCTCATGTTGCAGCGGGAAAAGGATTGGGTCTCTAAAATCCAGATGATGC
AACTGCAAAGCACTGATCCCTACCTGGATGATTTTTATTACCAGAATTACTTTGAAAAACTGGAGAAACT
GTCAGCTGCTGAAGAAATACAAGGTGATGGCCCTAAGAAGGAGCGCACCAAGCTTATCACCCCTCAGGTG
GCCAAACTGGAGCACGCCTATAAGCCAGTGCAATTTGAGGGCTCTTTGGGAAAGCTTACCGTTTCTAGTG
TGAATAATCCCCGAAAAATGATTGATGCTGTTGTGACATCTCGGAGTGAGGATGATGAGACAAAAGAAAA
ACAAGTTCGAGACAAGAGGAGAAAAACCTCCGTTATAATTGCGAAAACCGCAAGCTTACTCTCCGATGTG
GAGGACTATGAAAGACGTTATCTCCTAAGTCTGGAAGAAGAGCGACCTGCCCTAATGGATGACAGAAAGC
ACAAAATTTGTAGCATGTATGACAACTTAAGGGGGAAATTGCCTGGACAAGAGAGGCCTAGTGATGACCA
CTTTGTACAGATCATGTGTATCCGAAAAGGGAAGAGAATGGTTGCCCGTATTCTTCCTTTCCTCTCCACA
GAGCAAGCAGCTGACATTCTCATGACAACAGCCAGGAACCTCCCTTTCCTTATCAAGAAGGATGCACAAG
ATGAGGTGCTGCCATGCTTACTGAGTCCCTTCTCTCTCCTTCTCTATCATCTTCCATCAGTGAGTATCAC
CAGCCTTTTGCGACAGCTAATGAACCTACCTCAAAGTGCAGCTACACCAGCACTCTCCAATCCTCACCTC
ACTGCTGTGCTCCAGAACAAGTTTGGCCTGTCACTGCTCCTCATCCTCCTGAGCCGTGGTGAAGACCTAC
AGAGTTCAGACCCTGCTACAGAATCAACACAAAATAATCAGTGGACGGAGGTGATGTTCATGGCAACACG
AGAACTTCTGCGGATTCCCCAAGCAGCCCTGGCCAAGCCAATCTCTATACCTACAAACCTAGTGTCCCTC
TTTTCTCGCTATGTTGACCGGCAGAAACTGAACTTGCTGGAGACAAAACTGCAGCTAGTTCAGGGGATAC
GATAATCTAGATAACTGATCATAATCAGCCATACCACATTTGTAGAGGTTTTACTTGCTTTAAAAAACCT
CCCACACCTCCCCCTGAACCTGAAACATAAAATGAATGCAATTGTTGTTGTTAACTTGTTTATTGCAGCT
TATAATGGTTACAAATAAAGCAATAGCATCACAAATTTCACAAATAAAGCATTTTTTTCACTGCATTCTA
GTTGTGGTTTGTCCAAACTCATCAATGTATCTTAACGCGTAAATTGTAAGCGTTAATATTTTGTTAAAAT
TCGCGTTAAATTTTTGTTAAATCAGCTCATTTTTTAACCAATAGGCCGAAATCGGCAAAATCCCTTATAA
ATCAAAAGAATAGACCGAGATAGGGT
[37 nt withheld, positions 4087-4123]
AAAGAACGTGGACTCCAACGTCAAAGG
[49 nt withheld, positions 4151-4199]
T
[91 nt withheld, positions 4201-4291]
G
[124 nt withheld, positions 4293-4416]
CAGGTGGCACTTTTCGGGGAAATGTGCGCGGAACCCCTATTTGTTTATTTTTCTAAATACATTCAAATAT
GTATCCGCTCATGAGACAATAACCCTGATAAATGCTTCAATAATATTGAAAAAGGAAGAGTCCTGAGGCG
GAAAGAACCAGCTGTGGAATGTGTGTCAGTTAGGGTGTGGAAAGTCCCCAGGCTCCCCAGCAGGCAGAAG
TATGCAAAGCATGCATCTCAATTAGTCAGCAACCAGGTGTGGAAAGTCCCCAGGCTCCCCAGCAGGCAGA
AGTATGCAAAGCATGCATCTCAATTAGTCAGCAACCATAGTCCCGCCCCTAACTCCGCCCATCCCGCCCC
TAACTCCGCCCAGTTCCGCCCATTCTCCGCCCCATGGCTGACTAATTTTTTTTATTTATGCAGAGGCCGA
GGCCGCCTCGGCCTCTGAGCTATTCCAGAAGTAGTGAGGAGGCTTTTTTGGAGGCCTAGGCTTTTGCAAA
GATCGATCAAGAGACAGGATGAGGATCGTTTCGCATGATTGAACAAGATGGATTGCACGCAGGTTCTCCG
GCCGCTTGGGTGGAGAGGCTATTCGGCTATGACTGGGCACAACAGACAATCGGCTGCTCTGATGCCGCCG
TGTTCCGGCTGTCAGCGCAGGGGCGCCCGGTTCTTTTTGTCAAGACCGACCTGTCCGGTGCCCTGAATGA
ACTGCAAGACGAGGCAGCGCGGCTATCGTGGCTGGCCACGACGGGCGTTCCTTGCGCAGCTGTGCTCGAC
GTTGTCACTGAAGCGGGAAGGGACTGGCTGCTATTGGGCGAAGTGCCGGGGCAGGATCTCCTGTCATCTC
ACCTTGCTCCTGCCGAGAAAGTATCCATCATGGCTGATGCAATGCGGCGGCTGCATACGCTTGATCCGGC
TACCTGCCCATTCGACCACCAAGCGAAACATCGCATCGAGCGAGCACGTACTCGGATGGAAGCCGGTCTT
GTCGATCAGGATGATCTGGACGAAGAGCATCAGGGGCTCGCGCCAGCCGAACTGTTCGCCAGGCTCAAGG
CGAGCATGCCCGACGGCGAGGATCTCGTCGTGACCCATGGCGATGCCTGCTTGCCGAATATCATGGTGGA
AAATGGCCGCTTTTCTGGATTCATCGACTGTGGCCGGCTGGGTGTGGCGGACCGCTATCAGGACATAGCG
TTGGCTACCCGTGATATTGCTGAAGAGCTTGGCGGCGAATGGGCTGACCGCTTCCTCGTGCTTTACGGTA
TCGCCGCTCCCGATTCGCAGCGCATCGCCTTCTATCGCCTTCTTGACGAGTTCTTCTGAGCGGGACTCTG
GGGTTCGAAATGACCGACCAAGCGACGCCCAACCTGCCATCACGAGATTTCGATTCCACCGCCGCCTTCT
ATGAAAGGTTGGGCTTCGGAATCGTTTTCCGGGACGCCGGCTGGATGATCCTCCAGCGCGGGGATCTCAT
GCTGGAGTTCTTCGCCCACCCTAGGGGGAGGCTAACTGAAACACGGAAGGAGACAATACCGGAAGGAACC
CGCGCTATGACGGCAATAAAAAGACAGAATAAAACGCACGGTGTTGGGTCGTTTGTTCATAAACGCGGGG
TTCGGTCCCAGGGCTGGCACTCTGTCGATACCCCACCGAGACCCCATTGGGGCCAATACGCCCGCGTTTC
TTCCTTTTCCCCACCCCACCCCCCAAGTTCGGGTGAAGGCCCAGGGCTCGCAGCCAACGTCGGGGCGGCA
GGCCCTGCCATAGCCTCAGGTTACTCATATATACTTTAGATTGATTTAAAACTTCATTTTTAATTTAAAA
GGATCTAGGTGAAGATCCTTTTTGATAATCTCATGACCAAAATCCCTTAACGTGAGTTTTCGTTCCACTG
AGCGTCAGACCCCGTAGAAAAGATCAAAGGATCTTCTTGAGATCCTTTTTTTCTGCGCGTAATCTGCTGC
TTGCAAACAAAAAAACCACCGCTACCAGCGGTGGTTTGTTTGCCGGATCAAGAGCTACCAACTCTTTTTC
CGAAGGTAACTGGCTTCAGCAGAGCGCAGATACCAAATACTGTCCTTCTAGTGTAGCCGTAGTTAGGCCA
CCACTTCAAGAACTCTGTAGCACCGCCTACATACCTCGCTCTGCTAATCCTGTTACCAGTGGCTGCTGCC
AGTGGCGATAAGTCGTGTCTTACCGGGTTGGACTCAAGACGATAGTTACCGGATAAGGCGCAGCGGTCGG
GCTGAACGGGGGGTTCGTGCACACAGCCCAGCTTGGAGCGAACGACCTACACCGAACTGAGATACCTACA
GCGTGAGCTATGAGAAAGCGCCACGCTTCCCGAAGGGAGAAAGGCGGACAGGTATCCGGTAAGCGGCAGG
GTCGGAACAGGAGAGCGCACGAGGGAGCTTCCAGGGGGAAACGCCTGGTATCTTTATAGTCCTGTCGGGT
TTCGCCACCTCTGACTTGAGCGTCGATTTTTGTGATGCTCGTCAGGGGGGCGGAGCCTATGGAAAAACGC
CAGCAACGCGGCCTTTTTACGGTTCCTGGCCTTTTGCTGGCCTTTTGCTCACATGTTCTTTCCTGCGTTA
TCCCCTGATTCTGTGGATAACCGTATTACCGCCATGCAT
